Addgene plasmid #48867: pGGY003
Purpose: (Empty Backbone) Empty destination vector for creating a GreenGate plant transformation plasmid with the plant resistance cassette at the T-DNA left border.
Depositing lab: Jan Lohmann. Depositing organization: Universitaet Heidelberg. Publication: GreenGate - A Novel, Versatile, and Efficient Cloning System for Plant Transgenesis. Lampropoulos A, Sutikovic Z, Wenzl C, Maegele I, Lohmann JU, Forner J. PLoS One. 2013 Dec 20;8(12):e83043. doi: 10.1371/journal.pone.0083043. PubMed 24376629.
Backbone
  Vector backbone: pGreenII
  Backbone size (bp): 2492
  Vector type: Golden Gate compatible plant transformation vector
Growth in bacteria
  Bacterial resistance: Chloramphenicol and Gentamicin, 25 & 10 μg/mL
  Growth temperature: 37°C
  Growth strain: DB3.1
  Growth instructions: This plasmid should be grown at reduced gentamycin concentration (5 µg/mL).
  Copy number: High Copy
Gene/Insert
  Gene/Insert name: None
Terms and licenses: Academic/Nonprofit Terms; Industry Terms: Not Available to Industry
Depositor comments: This plasmid is designed as destination vector for Golden Gate cloning using the BsaI enzyme. The 5' BsaI overhang can be exchanged using KpnI and EcoRI. The 3' BsaI overhang can be exchanged using XhoI and XbaI. There is also a a NotI-PacI-SgsI-SfaAI-KpnI MCS in front of the A-overhang and an XbaI-PaeI MCS after the G-overhang. Plasmid Features (listed as bp in full plasmid sequence): BsaI site #1 = 602-612bp BsaI site #2 = 2040-2050bp
How to cite: pGGY003 was a gift from Jan Lohmann (Addgene plasmid # 48867 ; http://n2t.net/addgene:48867 ; RRID:Addgene_48867)
