[The description below was written by a language model from this plasmid's Addgene catalogue record and pLannotate feature annotations shown in this document.]
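Description:
pGGY003 is an empty GreenGate destination vector built on the pGreenII binary backbone, intended for assembling plant transformation plasmids by Golden Gate cloning with BsaI. It carries no insert. The annotated sequence (about 3.9 kb) shows the typical pGreen arrangement: a high-copy ColE1/pUC-type origin for propagation in E. coli and a pSa origin for replication in Agrobacterium, which in pGreen-type systems generally relies on a replicase supplied in trans from a helper plasmid. A gentamicin acetyltransferase gene in the backbone provides the bacterial selection marker that is retained after assembly.

Between the nopaline-type T-DNA left and right border repeats lies a counter-selection stuffer flanked by the two BsaI sites. It contains a chloramphenicol acetyltransferase gene and the ccdB toxin gene, along with short annotated fragments of a PDK intron, lacZα and a pBR322 bom region that appear to be remnants of the cassette's source. Because ccdB is lethal to ordinary E. coli strains, the empty vector is maintained in the ccdB-tolerant strain DB3.1 under chloramphenicol and gentamicin selection. When BsaI digestion and ligation replace the stuffer with an ordered set of GreenGate modules, the toxin and chloramphenicol marker are lost, so only correctly assembled plasmids survive in standard strains.

According to the depositor, the 5' and 3' BsaI overhangs (A and G) can each be exchanged using flanking restriction site pairs, and small multiple cloning sites sit upstream of the A overhang and downstream of the G overhang. This version is configured so that the plant resistance cassette of the finished construct ends up next to the T-DNA left border. The final plasmids are used for Agrobacterium-mediated plant transgenesis.
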