Features (pLannotate 1.2.2; 11 found; start..end, strand, type, name):
    534..556     +  misc_feature   LB T-DNA repeat: left border repeat from nopaline C58 T-DNA (truncated)
    618..693     +  intron         PDK intron (fragment): pdk; modified pyruvate orthophosphate dikinase intron from Flaveria trinervia 3.0
    743..1399    +  CDS            cat: CAT_ECOLX - Experimental evidence at protein level: Swiss-Prot protein existence level 1. This enzyme is an effector of chloramphenicol resistance in bacteria. From Escherichia coli. This protein is used as a marker in many commonly used cloning vectors, such as pACYC184.
   1421..1723    +  CDS            ccdB: CCDB_ECOLI - Also known as G, letB, letD. Experimental evidence at protein level: Swiss-Prot protein existence level 1. Toxic component of a type II toxin-antitoxin (TA) system, functioning in plasmid maintainence. Responsible for the post- segregational killing (PSK) of plasmid-free cells, also referred to as a plasmid addiction system. Half-life of over 2 hours. Cell killing by CcdB is accompanied by filamentation, defects in chromosome and plasmid segregation, defects in cell division, formation of anucleate cells, decreased DNA synthesis and plasmid loss. Interferes with the activity of DN
   1748..1900    +  CDS            lacZα (fragment): LacZα fragment of β-galactosidase; lacZ fragment
   1906..1994    -  misc_feature   bom (fragment): basis of mobility region from pBR322
   2133..2157    +  misc_feature   RB T-DNA repeat: right border repeat from nopaline C58 T-DNA
   2248..2836    -  rep_origin     ori: high-copy-number ColE1/pMB1/pBR322/pUC origin of replication
   3081..3614    -  CDS            GmR: gentamycin acetyltransferase; aacC1; confers resistance to gentamycin
   3799..3900    +  CDS            TRA2_ECOLX (fragment): Protein predicted: Swiss-Prot protein existence level 4. Required for transposition of transposon Tn903. From Escherichia coli.
   3905..407     +  rep_origin     pSa ori (across the origin): origin of replication from bacterial plasmid pSa
>Addgene plasmid #48867 | pGGY003 | depositor full sequence | sequence record 71302 | Full Sequence
TTTTTATCCCCGGAAGCCTGTGGATAGAGGGTAGTTATCCACGTGAAACCGCTAATGCCCCGCAAAGCCT
TGATTCACGGGGCTTTCCGGCCCGCTCCAAAAACTATCCACGTGAAATCGCTAATCAGGGTACGTGAAAT
CGCTAATCGGAGTACGTGAAATCGCTAATAAGGTCACGTGAAATCGCTAATCAAAAAGGCACGTGAGAAC
GCTAATAGCCCTTTCAGATCAACAGCTTGCAAACACCCCTCGCTCCGGCAAGTAGTTACAGCAAGTAGTA
TGTTCAATTAGCTTTTCAATTATGAATATATATATCAATTATTGGTCGCCCTTGGCTTGTGGACAATGCG
CTACGCGCACCGGCTCCGCCCGTGGACAACCGCAAGCGGTTGCCCACCGTCGAGCGCCTTTGCCCACAAC
CCGGCGGCCGGCCGCAACAGATCGTTTTATAAATTTTTTTTTTTGAAAAAGAAAAAGCCCGAAAGGCGGC
AACCTCTCGGGCTTCTGGATTTCCGATCCCCGGAATTAGATCTTGGCAGGATATATTGTGGTGTAACGTT
GGATCTGGCTGAGAACGCCAGCTGTGCATGCTTGGTCTAGAATACTGAGACCCTCGAGGCTTACTAAAAG
CCAGATAACAGTATGCGTATTTGCGCGCTGATTTTTGCGGTATAAGAATATATACTGATATGTATACCCG
AAGTATGTCAAAAAGAGGTGTGCTAAGCTTAGGAGGTCAGCTATGGAGAAAAAAATCACTGGATATACCA
CCGTTGATATATCCCAATGGCATCGTAAAGAACATTTTGAGGCATTTCAGTCAGTTGCTCAATGTACCTA
TAACCAGACCGTTCAGCTGGATATTACGGCCTTTTTAAAGACCGTAAAGAAAAATAAGCACAAGTTTTAT
CCGGCCTTTATTCACATTCTTGCCCGCCTGATGAATGCTCATCCGGAGTTCCGTATGGCAATGAAAGACG
GTGAGCTGGTGATATGGGATAGTGTTCACCCTTGTTACACCGTTTTCCATGAGCAAACTGAAACGTTTTC
ATCGCTCTGGAGTGAATACCACGACGATTTCCGGCAGTTTCTACACATATATTCGCAAGATGTGGCGTGT
TACGGTGAAAACCTGGCCTATTTCCCTAAAGGGTTTATTGAGAATATGTTTTTCGTCTCAGCCAATCCCT
GGGTGAGTTTCACCAGTTTTGATTTAAACGTGGCCAATATGGACAACTTCTTCGCCCCCGTTTTCACCAT
GGGCAAATATTATACGCAAGGCGACAAGGTGCTGATGCCGCTGGCGATTCAGGTTCATCATGCCGTTTGT
GATGGCTTCCATGTCGGCAGAATGCTTAATGAATTACAACAGTACTGCGATGAGTGGCAGGGCGGGGCGT
AAGAGCTCAGGAGGACAGCTATGCAGTTTAAGGTTTACACCTATAAAAGAGAGAGCCGTTATCGTCTGTT
TGTGGATGTACAGAGTGATATTATTGACACGCCCGGGCGACGGATGGTGATCCCCCTGGCCAGTGCACGT
CTGCTGTCAGATAAAGTCTCCCGTGAACTTTACCCAGTGGTGCATATCGGGGATGAAAGCTGGCGCATGA
TGACCACCGATATGGCCAGTGTGCCAGTCTCCGTTATCGGGGAAGAAGTGGCTGATCTCAGCCACCGCGA
AAATGACATCAAAAACGCCATTAACCTGATGTTCTGGGGAATATAAACTAGTAGGAGGTAATCAATGCTG
GCCGTCGTTTTACAACGTCGTGACTGGGAAAACCCTGGCGTTACCCAACTTAATCGCCTTGCAGCACATC
CCCCTTTCGCCAGCTGGCGTAATAGCGAAGAGGCCCGCACCGATCGCCCTTCCCAACAGTTGCGCAGCCT
GAATGGCGAATGGCGCCTGATGCGGTATTTTCTCCTTACGCATCTGTGCGGTATTTCACACCGCATATGG
TGCACTCTCAGTACAATCTGCTCTGATGCCGCATGATCATCTGGCGGACCTCTTCGGAGGTCCGCTTTTT
TTTGAATTCGGTCTCAAGGTGGTACCTGGTGCGATCGCTGTTGGCGCGCCGTGTTTAATTAAGGTTGCGG
CCGCTTACTTCGTCCGAGCCTAGTTCGAGCCTTGACAGGATATATTGGCGGGTAAACTAAGTCGCTGTAT
GTGTTTGTTTGAGATCTCATGTGAGCAAAAGGCCAGCAAAAGGCCAGGAACCGTAAAAAGGCCGCGTTGC
TGGCGTTTTTCCATAGGCTCCGCCCCCCTGACGAGCATCACAAAAATCGACGCTCAAGTCAGAGGTGGCG
AAACCCGACAGGACTATAAAGATACCAGGCGTTTCCCCCTGGAAGCTCCCTCGTGCGCTCTCCTGTTCCG
ACCCTGCCGCTTACCGGATACCTGTCCGCCTTTCTCCCTTCGGGAAGCGTGGCGCTTTCTCATAGCTCAC
GCTGTAGGTATCTCAGTTCGGTGTAGGTCGTTCGCTCCAAGCTGGGCTGTGTGCACGAACCCCCCGTTCA
GCCCGACCGCTGCGCCTTATCCGGTAACTATCGTCTTGAGTCCAACCCGGTAAGACACGACTTATCGCCA
CTGGCAGCAGCCACTGGTAACAGGATTAGCAGAGCGAGGTATGTAGGCGGTGCTACAGAGTTCTTGAAGT
GGTGGCCTAACTACGGCTACACTAGAAGAACAGTATTTGGTATCTGCGCTCTGCTGAAGCCAGTTACCTT
CGGAAGAAGAGTTGGTAGCTCTTGATCCGGCAAACAAACCACCGCTGGTAGCGGTGGTTTTTTTGTTTGC
AAGCAGCAGATTACGCGCAGAAAAAAAGGATCTCAAGAAGATCCTTTGATCTTTTCTACGGGGTCTGACG
CTCAGTGGAACGAAAACTCACGTTAAGGGATTTTGGTCATGAGATTATCAAAAAGGATCTTCACCTAGAT
CCTTTTAAATTAAAAATGAAGTTTTAAATCAATCTAAAGTATATATGTGTAACATTGGTCTAGTGATTAG
GGCCGCGGCGTTGTGACAATTTTTCCGAACAACTCCGCGGCCGCGAAGCGATCTCGGCTTGAACGAATTG
TTAGGTGGCGGTACTTGGGTCGATATCAAAGTGCATCACTTCTTCCCGTATGCCCAACTTTGTATAGAGA
GCCACTGCGGGATCGTCACCGTAATCTGCTTGCACGTAGATCACATAAGCACCAAGCGCGTTGGCCTCAT
GCTTGAGGAGATTGATGAGCGCGGTGGCAATGCCTTGCCTCCGGTGCTCGCCGGAGACTGCGAGATCATA
GATATAGATCTCACTACGCGCCTGCTCAAACTTTGGCAGAACGTAAGCCGCGAGAGCGCCAACAACCGCT
TCTTGGTCGAAGGCAGCAAGCGCGATGAATGTCTTACTACGGAGCAAGTTCCCGAGGTAATCGGAGTCCG
GCTGATGTTGGGAGTAGGTGGCTACGTCTCCGAACTCACGACCGAAAAGATCAAGAGCAGCCCTCATGGA
TTTGACTTGGTCAGGGCCGAGCCTACATGTGCGAATGATGCCCATACTTGAGCCACCTAACTTTGTTTTA
GGGCGACTGCCCTGCTGCGTAACATCGTTGCTGCTGCGTAACATAACACCCCTTGTATTACTGTTTATGT
AAGCAGACAGTTTTATTGTTCATGATGATATATTTTTATCTTGTGCAATGTAACATCAGAGATTTTGAGA
CACAACGTGGCTTTGTTGAATAAATCGAACTTTTGCTGAGTTGAAGGATCAGATCACGCATCTTCCCGAC
AACGCAGACCGTTCCGTGGCAAAGCAAAAGTTCAAAATCACCAACTGGTCCACCTACAACAAAGCTCTCA
TCAACCGTGGCTCCCTCACTTTCTGGCTGGATGATGGGGCGATTCAGGCGATCCCCATCCAACAGCCCGC
CGTCGAGCGGGCT
