>Addgene plasmid #48867 | pGGY003 | depositor partial sequence | sequence record 71303 | LB - MCS - overhang G - BsaI recognition site - ccdB cassette - BsaI recognition site - overhang A- RB
GATCTTGGCAGGATATATTGTGGTGTAACGTTGGATCTGGCTGAGAACGCCAGCTGTGCATGCTTGGTCT
AGAATACTGAGACCCTCGAGGCTTACTAAAAGCCAGATAACAGTATGCGTATTTGCGCGCTGATTTTTGC
GGTATAAGAATATATACTGATATGTATACCCGAAGTATGTCAAAAAGAGGTGTGCTAAGCTTAGGAGGTC
AGCTATGGAGAAAAAAATCACTGGATATACCACCGTTGATATATCCCAATGGCATCGTAAAGAACATTTT
GAGGCATTTCAGTCAGTTGCTCAATGTACCTATAACCAGACCGTTCAGCTGGATATTACGGCCTTTTTAA
AGACCGTAAAGAAAAATAAGCACAAGTTTTATCCGGCCTTTATTCACATTCTTGCCCGCCTGATGAATGC
TCATCCGGAGTTCCGTATGGCAATGAAAGACGGTGAGCTGGTGATATGGGATAGTGTTCACCCTTGTTAC
ACCGTTTTCCATGAGCAAACTGAAACGTTTTCATCGCTCTGGAGTGAATACCACGACGATTTCCGGCAGT
TTCTACACATATATTCGCAAGATGTGGCGTGTTACGGTGAAAACCTGGCCTATTTCCCTAAAGGGTTTAT
TGAGAATATGTTTTTCGTCTCAGCCAATCCCTGGGTGAGTTTCACCAGTTTTGATTTAAACGTGGCCAAT
ATGGACAACTTCTTCGCCCCCGTTTTCACCATGGGCAAATATTATACGCAAGGCGACAAGGTGCTGATGC
CGCTGGCGATTCAGGTTCATCATGCCGTTTGTGATGGCTTCCATGTCGGCAGAATGCTTAATGAATTACA
ACAGTACTGCGATGAGTGGCAGGGCGGGGCGTAAGAGCTCAGGAGGACAGCTATGCAGTTTAAGGTTTAC
ACCTATAAAAGAGAGAGCCGTTATCGTCTGTTTGTGGATGTACAGAGTGATATTATTGACACGCCCGGGC
GACGGATGGTGATCCCCCTGGCCAGTGCACGTCTGCTGTCAGATAAAGTCTCCCGTGAACTTTACCCAGT
GGTGCATATCGGGGATGAAAGCTGGCGCATGATGACCACCGATATGGCCAGTGTGCCAGTCTCCGTTATC
GGGGAAGAAGTGGCTGATCTCAGCCACCGCGAAAATGACATCAAAAACGCCATTAACCTGATGTTCTGGG
GAATATAAACTAGTAGGAGGTAATCAATGCTGGCCGTCGTTTTACAACGTCGTGACTGGGAAAACCCTGG
CGTTACCCAACTTAATCGCCTTGCAGCACATCCCCCTTTCGCCAGCTGGCGTAATAGCGAAGAGGCCCGC
ACCGATCGCCCTTCCCAACAGTTGCGCAGCCTGAATGGCGAATGGCGCCTGATGCGGTATTTTCTCCTTA
CGCATCTGTGCGGTATTTCACACCGCATATGGTGCACTCTCAGTACAATCTGCTCTGATGCCGCATGATC
ATCTGGCGGACCTCTTCGGAGGTCCGCTTTTTTTTGAATTCGGTCTCAAGGTGGTACCTGGTGCGATCGC
TGTTGGCGCGCCGTGTTTAATTAAGGTTGCGGCCGCTTACTTCGTCCGAGCCTAGTTCGAGCCTTGACAG
GATATATTGGCGGGTAAACTAAGTCGCTGTATGTGTTTGTTTGA
