>Addgene plasmid #48867 | pGGY003 | addgene partial sequence | sequence record 72473 | pBR322ori-F 5'-GGGAAACGCCTGGTATCTTT-3'
CTGACTTGAGCGTCGATTTTTGTGATGCTCGTCAGGGGGGCGGAGCCTATGGAAAAACGCCAGCAACGCG
GCCTTTTTACGGTTCCTGGCCTTTTGCTGGCCTTTTGCTCACATGAGATCTCAAACAAACACATACAGCG
ACTTAGTTTACCCGCCAATATATCCTGTCAAGGCTCGAACTAGGCTCGGACGAAGTAAGCGGCCGCAACC
TTAATTAAACACGGCGCGCCAACAGCGATCGCACCAGGTACCACCTTGAGACCGAATTCAAAAAAAAGCG
GACCTCCGAAGAGGTCCGCCAGATGATCATGCGGCATCAGAGCAGATTGTACTGAGAGTGCACCATATGC
GGTGTGAAATACCGCACAGATGCGTAAGGAGAAAATACCGCATCAGGCGCCATTCGCCATTCAGGCTGCG
CAACTGTTGGGAAGGGCGATCGGTGCGGGCCTCTTCGCTATTACGCCAGCTGGCGAAAGGGGGATGTGCT
GCAAGGCGATTAAGTTGGGTAACGCCAGGGTTTTCCCAGTCACGACGTTGTAAAACGACGGCCAGCATTG
ATTACCTCCTACTAGTTTATATTCCCCAGAACATCAGGTTAATGGCGTTTTTGATGTCATTTTCGCGGTG
GCTGAGATCAGCCACTTCTTCCCCGATAACGGAGACTGGCACACTGGCCATATCGGTGGTCATCATGCGC
CAGCTTTCATCCCCGATATGCACCACTGGGTAAAGTTCACGGGAGACTTTATCTGACAGCAGACGTGCAC
TGGCCAGGGGGATCACCATCCGTCGCCCGGGCGTGTCAATAATATCACTCTGTACATCCACAAACAGACG
ATAACGGCTCTCTCTTTTATAGGTGTAAACCTTAAACTGCATAGCTGTCCTCCTGAGCTCTTACGCCCCG
CCCTGCCACTCATCGCAGTACTGTTGTAATTCATTAAGCATTCTGCCGAC
