>Addgene plasmid #48867 | pGGY003 | addgene partial sequence | sequence record 72571 | CAT-R 5'-GCAACTGACTGAAATGCCTC-3'
TATCAACGGTGGTATATCCAGTGATTTTTTTCTCCATAGCTGACCTCCTAAGCTTAGCACACCTCTTTTT
GACATACTTCGGGTATACATATCAGTATATATTCTTATACCGCAAAAATCAGCGCGCAAATACGCATACT
GTTATCTGGCTTTTAGTAAGCCTCGAGGGTCTCAGTATTCTAGACCAAGCATGCACAGCTGGCGTTCTCA
GCCAGATCCAACGTTACACCACAATATATCCTGCCAAGATCTAATTCCGGGGATCGGAAATCCAGAAGCC
CGAGAGGTTGCCGCCTTTCGGGCTTTTTCTTTTTCAAAAAAAAAAATTTATAAAACGATCTGTTGCGGCC
GGCCGCCGGGTTGTGGGCAAAGGCGCTCGACGGTGGGCAACCGCTTGCGGTTGTCCACGGGCGGAGCCGG
TGCGCGTAGCGCATTGTCCACAAGCCAAGGGCGACCAATAATTGATATATATATTCATAATTGAAAAGCT
AATTGAACATACTACTTGCTGTAACTACTTGCCGGAGCGAGGGGTGTTTGCAAGCTGTTGATCTGAAAGG
GCTATTAGCGTTCTCACGTGCCTTTTTGATTAGCGATTTCACGTGACCTTATTAGCGATTTCACGTACTC
CGATTAGCGATTTCACGTACCCTGATTAGCGATTTCACGTGGATAGTTTTTGGAGCGGGCCGGAAAGCCC
CGTGAATCAAGGCTTTGCGGGGCATTAGCGGTTTCACGTGGATAACTACCCTCTATCCACAGGCTTCCGG
GGATAAAAAAGCCCGCTCGACGGCGGGCTGTTGGATGGGGATCGCCTGAATCGCCCCATCATCCAGCCAG
AAAGTGAGGGAGCCACGGTTGATGAGAGCTTTGTTGTAGGTGGACCAGTTGGTGATTTTGAACTTTTGCT
TTGC
